>Addgene plasmid #52069 | P4HB-bio-His | depositor full sequence | sequence record 80294 | P4HB-bio-His sequence 8162 bps
GTCGACCTCCATCACGGCCTATAAGAGTGAGGGGGAGTCAGCGGAGTTCTCCTTCCCACTCAACCTTGGA
GAGGAAAGCCTGCAGGGAGAGTTGAGATGGAAGGCAGAGAAGGCTCCTTCTTCCCAGTCCTGGATCACCT
TCTCCCTAAAGAACCAAAAGGTGTCTGTGCAGAAGTCTACTAGCAACCCCAAGTTCCAGCTGTCCGAAAC
GCTCCCACTCACCCTTCAGATACCCCAGGTCTCCCTTCAGTTTGCTGGTTCTGGCAACCTGACCCTGACT
CTGGACAGAGGGATACTGTATCAGGAAGTGAACCTGGTGGTGATGAAAGTGACTCAGCCCGACAGCAACA
CTTTGACCTGTGAGGTGATGGGACCCACCTCACCCAAGATGAGACTGATCTTGAAGCAGGAGAATCAGGA
GGCCAGGGTCTCCAGGCAGGAGAAAGTGATTCAAGTGCAGGCCCCTGAAGCAGGGGTGTGGCAATGTCTA
CTGAGTGAAGGTGAAGAGGTCAAGATGGACTCCAAGATCCAGGTTTTATCCAAAGGGTTGAATTCCGGCA
GCCTGCACCACATCCTGGACGCCCAGAAGATGCTGTGGAACCACAGGGACAGGAACCTGCCTCCTCTGGC
CCCTCTGGGCCCCCACCACCATCACCACCATTGAGTCTAGACACGTGATTAATTAAGGATCCCCCGACCT
CGACCTCTGGCTAATAAAGGAAATTTATTTTCATTGCAATAGTGTGTTGGAATTTTTTGTGTCTCTCACT
CGGAAGGACATATGGGAGGGCAAATCATTTGGTCGAGATCCCTCGGAGATCTCTAGCTAGAGGATCGATC
CCCGCCCCGGACGAACTAAACCTGACTACGACATCTCTGCCCCTTCTTCGCGGGGCAGTGCATGTAATCC
CTTCAGTTGGTTGGTACAACTTGCCAACTGGGCCCTGTTCCACATGTGACACGGGGGGGGACCAAACACA
AAGGGGTTCTCTGACTGTAGTTGACATCCTTATAAATGGATGTGCACATTTGCCAACACTGAGTGGCTTT
CATCCTGGAGCAGACTTTGCAGTCTGTGGACTGCAACACAACATTGCCTTTATGTGTAACTCTTGGCTGA
AGCTCTTACACCAATGCTGGGGGACATGTACCTCCCAGGGGCCCAGGAAGACTACGGGAGGCTACACCAA
CGTCAATCAGAGGGGCCTGTGTAGCTACCGATAAGCGGACCCTCAAGAGGGCATTAGCAATAGTGTTTAT
AAGGCCCCCTTGTTAACCCTAAACGGGTAGCATATGCTTCCCGGGTAGTAGTATATACTATCCAGACTAA
CCCTAATTCAATAGCATATGTTACCCAACGGGAAGCATATGCTATCGAATTAGGGTTAGTAAAAGGGTCC
TAAGGAACAGCGATATCTCCCACCCCATGAGCTGTCACGGTTTTATTTACATGGGGTCAGGATTCCACGA
GGGTAGTGAACCATTTTAGTCACAAGGGCAGTGGCTGAAGATCAAGGAGCGGGCAGTGAACTCTCCTGAA
TCTTCGCCTGCTTCTTCATTCTCCTTCGTTTAGCTAATAGAATAACTGCTGAGTTGTGAACAGTAAGGTG
TATGTGAGGTGCTCGAAAACAAGGTTTCAGGTGACGCCCCCAGAATAAAATTTGGACGGGGGGTTCAGTG
GTGGCATTGTGCTATGACACCAATATAACCCTCACAAACCCCTTGGGCAATAAATACTAGTGTAGGAATG
AAACATTCTGAATATCTTTAACAATAGAAATCCATGGGGTGGGGACAAGCCGTAAAGACTGGATGTCCAT
CTCACACGAATTTATGGCTATGGGCAACACATAATCCTAGTGCAATATGATACTGGGGTTATTAAGATGT
GTCCCAGGCAGGGACCAAGACAGGTGAACCATGTTGTTACACTCTATTTGTAACAAGGGGAAAGAGAGTG
GACGCCGACAGCAGCGGACTCCACTGGTTGTCTCTAACACCCCCGAAAATTAAACGGGGCTCCACGCCAA
TGGGGCCCATAAACAAAGACAAGTGGCCACTCTTTTTTTTGAAATTGTGGAGTGGGGGCACGCGTCAGCC
CCCACACGCCGCCCTGCGGTTTTGGACTGTAAAATAAGGGTGTAATAACTTGGCTGATTGTAACCCCGCT
AACCACTGCGGTCAAACCACTTGCCCACAAAACCACTAATGGCACCCCGGGGAATACCTGCATAAGTAGG
TGGGCGGGCCAAGATAGGGGCGCGATTGCTGCGATCTGGAGGACAAATTACACACACTTGCGCCTGAGCG
CCAAGCACAGGGTTGTTGGTCCTCATATTCACGAGGTCGCTGAGAGCACGGTGGGCTAATGTTGCCATGG
GTAGCATATACTACCCAAATATCTGGATAGCATATGCTATCCTAATCTATATCTGGGTAGCATAGGCTAT
CCTAATCTATATCTGGGTAGCATATGCTATCCTAATCTATATCTGGGTAGTATATGCTATCCTAATTTAT
ATCTGGGTAGCATAGGCTATCCTAATCTATATCTGGGTAGCATATGCTATCCTAATCTATATCTGGGTAG
TATATGCTATCCTAATCTGTATCCGGGTAGCATATGCTATCCTAATAGAGATTAGGGTAGTATATGCTAT
CCTAATTTATATCTGGGTAGCATATACTACCCAAATATCTGGATAGCATATGCTATCCTAATCTATATCT
GGGTAGCATATGCTATCCTAATCTATATCTGGGTAGCATAGGCTATCCTAATCTATATCTGGGTAGCATA
TGCTATCCTAATCTATATCTGGGTAGTATATGCTATCCTAATTTATATCTGGGTAGCATAGGCTATCCTA
ATCTATATCTGGGTAGCATATGCTATCCTAATCTATATCTGGGTAGTATATGCTATCCTAATCTGTATCC
GGGTAGCATATGCTATCCTCATGATAAGCTGTCAAACATGAGAATTTTCTTGAAGACGAAAGGGCCTCGT
GATACGCCTATTTTTATAGGTTAATGTCATGATAATAATGGTTTCTTAGACGTCAGGTGGCACTTTTCGG
GGAAATGTGCGCGGAACCCCTATTTGTTTATTTTTCTAAATACATTCAAATATGTATCCGCTCATGAGAC
AATAACCCTGATAAATGCTTCAATAATATTGAAAAAGGAAGAGTATGAGTATTCAACATTTCCGTGTCGC
CCTTATTCCCTTTTTTGCGGCATTTTGCCTTCCTGTTTTTGCTCACCCAGAAACGCTGGTGAAAGTAAAA
GATGCTGAAGATCAGTTGGGTGCACGAGTGGGTTACATCGAACTGGATCTCAACAGCGGTAAGATCCTTG
AGAGTTTTCGCCCCGAAGAACGTTTTCCAATGATGAGCACTTTTAAAGTTCTGCTATGTGGCGCGGTATT
ATCCCGTGTTGACGCCGGGCAAGAGCAACTCGGTCGCCGCATACACTATTCTCAGAATGACTTGGTTGAG
TACTCACCAGTCACAGAAAAGCATCTTACGGATGGCATGACAGTAAGAGAATTATGCAGTGCTGCCATAA
CCATGAGTGATAACACTGCGGCCAACTTACTTCTGACAACGATCGGAGGACCGAAGGAGCTAACCGCTTT
TTTGCACAACATGGGGGATCATGTAACTCGCCTTGATCGTTGGGAACCGGAGCTGAATGAAGCCATACCA
AACGACGAGCGTGACACCACGATGCCTGCAGCAATGGCAACAACGTTGCGCAAACTATTAACTGGCGAAC
TACTTACTCTAGCTTCCCGGCAACAATTAATAGACTGGATGGAGGCGGATAAAGTTGCAGGACCACTTCT
GCGCTCGGCCCTTCCGGCTGGCTGGTTTATTGCTGATAAATCTGGAGCCGGTGAGCGTGGGTCTCGCGGT
ATCATTGCAGCACTGGGGCCAGATGGTAAGCCCTCCCGTATCGTAGTTATCTACACGACGGGGAGTCAGG
CAACTATGGATGAACGAAATAGACAGATCGCTGAGATAGGTGCCTCACTGATTAAGCATTGGTAACTGTC
AGACCAAGTTTACTCATATATACTTTAGATTGATTTAAAACTTCATTTTTAATTTAAAAGGATCTAGGTG
AAGATCCTTTTTGATAATCTCATGACCAAAATCCCTTAACGTGAGTTTTCGTTCCACTGAGCGTCAGACC
CCGTAGAAAAGATCAAAGGATCTTCTTGAGATCCTTTTTTTCTGCGCGTAATCTGCTGCTTGCAAACAAA
AAAACCACCGCTACCAGCGGTGGTTTGTTTGCCGGATCAAGAGCTACCAACTCTTTTTCCGAAGGTAACT
GGCTTCAGCAGAGCGCAGATACCAAATACTGTTCTTCTAGTGTAGCCGTAGTTAGGCCACCACTTCAAGA
ACTCTGTAGCACCGCCTACATACCTCGCTCTGCTAATCCTGTTACCAGTGGCTGCTGCCAGTGGCGATAA
GTCGTGTCTTACCGGGTTGGACTCAAGACGATAGTTACCGGATAAGGCGCAGCGGTCGGGCTGAACGGGG
GGTTCGTGCACACAGCCCAGCTTGGAGCGAACGACCTACACCGAACTGAGATACCTACAGCGTGAGCTAT
GAGAAAGCGCCACGCTTCCCGAAGGGAGAAAGGCGGACAGGTATCCGGTAAGCGGCAGGGTCGGAACAGG
AGAGCGCACGAGGGAGCTTCCAGGGGGAAACGCCTGGTATCTTTATAGTCCTGTCGGGTTTCGCCACCTC
TGACTTGAGCGTCGATTTTTGTGATGCTCGTCAGGGGGGCGGAGCCTATGGAAAAACGCCAGCAACGCGG
CCTTTTTACGGTTCCTGGCCTTTTGCTGGCCTTTTGCTCACATGTTCTTTCCTGCGTTATCCCCTGATTC
TGTGGATAACCGTATTACCGCCTTTGAGTGAGCTGATACCGCTCGCCGCAGCCGAACGACCGAGCGCAGC
GAGTCAGTGAGCGAGGAAGCGGAAGAGCGCCCAATACGCAAACCGCCTCTCCCCGCGCGTTGGCCGATTC
ATTAATGCAGCTGGCACGACAGGTTTCCCGACTGGAAAGCGGGCAGTGAGCGCAACGCAATTAATGTGAG
TTAGCTCACTCATTAGGCACCCCAGGCTTTACACTTTATGCTTCCGGCTCGTATGTTGTGTGGAATTGTG
AGCGGATAACAATTTCACACAGGAAACAGCTATGACCATGATTACGCCAAGCTCTAGCTAGAGGTCGACC
AATTCTCATGTTTGACAGCTTATCATCGCAGATCCGGGCAACGTTGTTGCCATTGCTGCAGGCGCAGAAC
TGGTAGGTATGGAAGATCTATACATTGAATCAATATTGGCAATTAGCCATATTAGTCATTGGTTATATAG
CATAAATCAATATTGGCTATTGGCCATTGCATACGTTGTATCTATATCATAATATGTACATTTATATTGG
CTCATGTCCAATATGACCGCCATGTTGACATTGATTATTGACTAGTTATTAATAGTAATCAATTACGGGG
TCATTAGTTCATAGCCCATATATGGAGTTCCGCGTTACATAACTTACGGTAAATGGCCCGCCTGGCTGAC
CGCCCAACGACCCCCGCCCATTGACGTCAATAATGACGTATGTTCCCATAGTAACGCCAATAGGGACTTT
CCATTGACGTCAATGGGTGGAGTATTTACGGTAAACTGCCCACTTGGCAGTACATCAAGTGTATCATATG
CCAAGTCCGCCCCCTATTGACGTCAATGACGGTAAATGGCCCGCCTGGCATTATGCCCAGTACATGACCT
TACGGGACTTTCCTACTTGGCAGTACATCTACGTATTAGTCATCGCTATTACCATGGTGATGCGGTTTTG
GCAGTACACCAATGGGCGTGGATAGCGGTTTGACTCACGGGGATTTCCAAGTCTCCACCCCATTGACGTC
AATGGGAGTTTGTTTTGGCACCAAAATCAACGGGACTTTCCAAAATGTCGTAATAACCCCGCCCCGTTGA
CGCAAATGGGCGGTAGGCGTGTACGGTGGGAGGTCTATATAAGCAGAGCTCGTTTAGTGAACCGTCAGAT
CCTCACTCTCTTCCGCATCGCTGTCTGCGAGGGCCAGCTGTTGGGCTCGCGGTTGAGGACAAACTCTTCG
CGGTCTTTCCAGTACTCTTGGATCGGAAACCCGTCGGCCTCCGAACGGTACTCCGCCACCGAGGGACCTG
AGCGAGTCCGCATCGACCGGATCGGAAAACCTCTCGAGAAAGGCGTCTAACCAGTCACAGTCGCAAGGTA
GGCTGAGCACCGTGGCGGGCGGCAGCGGGTGGCGGTCGGGGTTGTTTCTGGCGGAGGTGCTGCTGATGAT
GTAATTAAAGTAGGCGGTCTTGAGACGGCGGATGGTCGAGGTGAGGTGTGGCAGGCTTGAGATCCAGCTG
TTGGGGTGAGTACTCCCTCTCAAAAGCGGGCATTACTTCTGCGCTAAGATTGTCAGTTTCCAAAAACGAG
GAGGATTTGATATTCACCTGGCCCGATCTGGCCATACACTTGAGTGACAATGACATCCACTTTGCCTTTC
TCTCCACAGGTGTCCACTCCCAGGTCCAAGTTTAAACTGCGGCCGCCACCATGGTCCGCAGAGCCCTGCT
GTGTCTGGCCGTGGCTGCCCTCGTCAGAGCCGATGCCCCCGAGGAAGAGGACCACGTCCTGGTGCTGCGG
AAGTCCAACTTTGCCGAGGCCCTGGCCGCCCACAAGTATCTGCTGGTCGAGTTCTACGCCCCTTGGTGCG
GCCATTGCAAAGCTCTGGCCCCCGAGTATGCCAAAGCCGCCGGAAAGCTGAAGGCCGAGGGCAGCGAGAT
CAGACTGGCCAAGGTGGACGCCACCGAAGAAAGCGACCTGGCCCAGCAGTACGGCGTGAGAGGCTACCCC
ACCATCAAGTTCTTCCGGAACGGCGACACCGCCAGCCCTAAAGAGTACACCGCCGGCAGAGAAGCCGACG
ACATCGTGAACTGGCTGAAGAAGAGAACCGGACCTGCTGCCACAACACTGCCTGATGGCGCCGCTGCCGA
GTCTCTGGTGGAGAGCAGCGAGGTGGCCGTGATCGGCTTCTTCAAGGACGTGGAGAGCGACAGCGCCAAG
CAGTTTCTGCAGGCCGCCGAGGCCATCGACGACATCCCTTTCGGCATCACCAGCAACAGCGACGTGTTCA
GCAAGTACCAGCTGGACAAGGACGGCGTGGTGCTGTTCAAGAAGTTCGACGAGGGCCGGAACAACTTCGA
GGGCGAAGTGACCAAAGAGAATCTGCTGGACTTCATCAAGCACAACCAGCTGCCCCTGGTCATCGAGTTC
ACCGAGCAGACCGCCCCCAAAATTTTCGGCGGCGAGATCAAGACCCACATCCTGCTGTTTCTGCCCAAGA
GCGTGTCCGATTACGACGGCAAGCTGTCCAACTTCAAGACAGCCGCCGAGAGCTTCAAGGGCAAGATCCT
GTTCATCTTCATCGACAGCGACCACACCGACAACCAGCGGATCCTGGAATTCTTCGGCCTGAAGAAAGAG
GAATGCCCTGCCGTCCGGCTGATCACCCTGGAAGAGGAAATGACCAAGTACAAGCCCGAGAGCGAGGAAC
TGACCGCCGAGCGGATCACCGAGTTCTGCCACCGGTTTCTGGAAGGCAAGATCAAGCCCCACCTGATGAG
CCAGGAACTCCCCGAGGACTGGGACAAGCAGCCCGTGAAGGTGCTCGTGGGCAAGAACTTCGAGGACGTG
GCCTTCGACGAGAAGAAAAACGTGTTCGTGGAGTTTTATGCTCCTTGGTGTGGGCACTGCAAGCAGCTGG
CCCCCATCTGGGATAAGCTGGGCGAGACATACAAGGACCACGAGAACATCGTGATCGCCAAGATGGACAG
CACCGCCAACGAGGTGGAGGCCGTGAAAGTGCACAGCTTCCCCACCCTGAAGTTCTTTCCCGCTAGCGCC
GACAGAACCGTGATCGACTACAACGGCGAGCGGACCCTGGACGGCTTTAAGAAGTTCCTGGAAAGCGGCG
GACAGGATGGCGCTGGCGACGACGACGACCTGGAAGATCTGGAAGAGGCCGAGGAACCCGACATGGAAGA
GGACGACGACCAGAAAGCCGTGAAGGACGAACTCGGCGCGCC
Features (pLannotate 1.2.2; 19 found; start..end, strand, type, name):
    713..768     +  polyA_signal   β-globin poly(A) signal: rabbit β-globin polyadenylation signal (Gil and Proudfoot, 1987)
   1282..2963    -  rep_origin     oriP (fragment): Epstein-Barr virus oriP replication origin (Yates et al., 2000)
   3090..3194    +  promoter       AmpR promoter: bla
   3195..4055    +  CDS            AmpR: β-lactamase; bla; confers resistance to ampicillin, carbenicillin, and related antibiotics
   4226..4814    +  rep_origin     ori: high-copy-number ColE1/pMB1/pBR322/pUC origin of replication
   4997..5089    +  CDS            lacI (fragment): lac repressor; lacI; The lac repressor binds to the lac operator to inhibit transcription in E. coli. This inhibition can be relieved by adding lactose or isopropyl-β-D-thiogalactopyranoside (IPTG).
   5102..5123    +  protein_bind   CAP binding site: CAP binding activates transcription in the presence of cAMP. E. coli catabolite activator protein
   5138..5168    +  promoter       lac promoter: promoter for the E. coli lac operon
   5176..5192    +  protein_bind   lac operator: The lac repressor binds to the lac operator to inhibit transcription in E. coli. This inhibition can be relieved by adding lactose or isopropyl-β-D-thiogalactopyranoside (IPTG). lac repressor encoded by lacI
   5262..5278    +  promoter       tet promoter (fragment): E. coli promoter for tetracycline efflux protein gene
   5288..5313    -  CDS            bla(M) (fragment): β-lactamase lacking the signal sequence; bla(M); allows cytosolic expression of β-lactamase
   5487..5866    +  enhancer       CMV enhancer: human cytomegalovirus immediate early enhancer
   5868..6067    +  promoter       CMV promoter: human cytomegalovirus (CMV) immediate early promoter
   6135..6173    +  misc_feature   Ad SA (fragment): adenovirus major late transcript splice acceptor (Friedrich and Soriano, 1991)
   6206..6415    -  CDS            PTP (fragment): TERM_ADE02 - Experimental evidence at protein level: Swiss-Prot protein existence level 1. Protein covalently bound to the viral DNA that acts as a primer for viral genomic replication by DNA strand displacement. Assembles on the viral origin of replication in an initiation complex with viral polymerase, DBP, host NFIA and host POU2F1/OCT1. During initiation, the polymerase covalently couples the first dCTP with Ser- 580 of pTP. The terminal protein stimulates the template activity over 20 fold compared to protein-free templates. Neo-synthesized viral genomes are linked to two preterminal prot
   6446..6535    +  intron         chimeric intron (fragment): chimera between introns from adenovirus and immunoglobulin heavy chain genes
   6554..6600    +  CDS            IgH signal sequence (fragment): signal sequence from the mouse immunoglobulin heavy chain variable region
   6631..8154    +  CDS            P4HB: PDIA1_HUMAN - Also known as ERBA2L, PDI, PDIA1, PO4DB. Experimental evidence at protein level: Swiss-Prot protein existence level 1. This multifunctional protein catalyzes the formation, breakage and rearrangement of disulfide bonds. At the cell surface, seems to act as a reductase that cleaves disulfide bonds of proteins attached to the cell. May therefore cause structural modifications of exofacial proteins. Inside the cell, seems to form/rearrange disulfide bonds of nascent proteins. At high concentrations, functions as a chaperone that inhibits aggregation of misfolded proteins. At low con
   8152..553     +  CDS            Cd4 (fragment) (across the origin): CD4_RAT - Experimental evidence at protein level: Swiss-Prot protein existence level 1. Integral membrane glycoprotein that plays an essential role in the immune response and serves multiple functions in responses against both external and internal offenses. In T-cells, functions primarily as a coreceptor for MHC class II molecule:peptide complex. The antigens presented by class II peptides are derived from extracellular proteins while class I peptides are derived from cytosolic proteins. Interacts simultaneously with the T-cell receptor (TCR) and the MHC class II presented by antigen presenti
