[The description below was written by a language model from this plasmid's Addgene catalogue record and pLannotate feature annotations shown in this document.]
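Description:
P4HB-bio-His is a mammalian expression plasmid built on the pTT3 backbone, designed for producing a soluble, tagged recombinant form of human P4HB (protein disulfide-isomerase, PDI/PDIA1) in transfected mammalian cells. It is propagated in E. coli as a high-copy plasmid through a ColE1/pUC-type origin with ampicillin selection (AmpR, β-lactamase). The backbone also carries a fragment of the Epstein-Barr virus oriP, which supports episomal maintenance in cells that express EBNA1. Remnants of lac regulatory elements are also annotated, apparently left over from the cloning vector.

The expression cassette is driven by the CMV enhancer and immediate-early promoter, followed by adenovirus-derived leader and splice sequences and a chimeric intron fragment that typically improve transcript processing and expression. A short match to adenoviral PTP on the opposite strand probably reflects this leader region rather than a functional gene. The chemically synthesised P4HB insert of about 1.5 kb sits between retained NotI and AscI sites. A fragment resembling an immunoglobulin heavy chain signal sequence is annotated just upstream, but the record does not say whether it contributes to secretion.

The insert is fused in frame at its C terminus to rat CD4 domains 3 and 4. According to the catalogue entry, an enzymatic biotinylation sequence, a linker and a His tag then follow, though these short elements are not individually annotated in the feature table. A rabbit β-globin polyadenylation signal ends the transcript. The CD4 domains serve as a common antigenic tag, the biotinylation sequence allows oriented capture on streptavidin, and the His tag allows affinity purification. The associated publication used such proteins in a human platelet receptor protein microarray to screen for extracellular receptor-ligand interactions.
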