Addgene plasmid #52069: P4HB-bio-His
Purpose: Expresses full-length Protein disulfide-isomerase precursor ectodomain in mammalian cells. C-terminal rat Cd4d3+4 tag, biotinylation sequence and His tag.
Depositing lab: Gavin Wright. Depositing organization: Wellcome Sanger Institute. Publication: A human platelet receptor protein microarray identifies FcepsilonR1alpha as an activating PEAR1 ligand. Sun Y, Vandenbriele C, Kauskot A, Verhamme P, Hoylaerts MF, Wright GJ. Mol Cell Proteomics. 2015 Feb 23. pii: mcp.M114.046946. 10.1074/mcp.M114.046946 PubMed 25713122.
Backbone
  Vector backbone: pTT3
  Backbone manufacturer: Yves Durocher, NRC
  Backbone size w/o insert (bp): 6618
  Total vector size (bp): 8162
  Modifications to backbone: Rat CD4 d3+4, enzymatic biotinylation sequence, linker and His tag (CD4d3+4-BioLHis).
  Vector type: Mammalian Expression
Growth in bacteria
  Bacterial resistance: Ampicillin, 100 μg/mL
  Growth temperature: 37°C
  Growth strain: Top10
  Copy number: High Copy
Gene/Insert
  Gene/Insert name: P4HB (alt name: Protein disulfide-isomerase precursor)
  Species: H. sapiens (human)
  Insert size (bp): 1544
  Entrez Gene: P4HB (a.k.a. CLCRP1, DSI, ERBA2L, GIT, P4Hbeta, PDI, PDIA1, PHDB, PO4DB, PO4HB, PROHB)
  Promoter: CMV
  Tag / fusion protein: rat CD4 d3+4 (C terminal on backbone); enzymatic biotinylation sequence (C terminal on backbone); His tag (C terminal on backbone)
  Cloning method: Restriction Enzyme; 5′ cloning site NotI (not destroyed); 3′ cloning site AscI (not destroyed)
  Sequencing primers: 5′ CMV-fwd
Resource information
  A portion of this plasmid was derived from a plasmid made by: Insert was chemically synthesised.
Terms and licenses: Academic/Nonprofit Terms; Industry Terms: Not Available to Industry
Depositor comments: Article ref 129
How to cite: P4HB-bio-His was a gift from Gavin Wright (Addgene plasmid # 52069 ; http://n2t.net/addgene:52069 ; RRID:Addgene_52069)
