>Addgene plasmid #52069 | P4HB-bio-His | addgene partial sequence | sequence record 93943 | pMT2-F 5'-TTGCCTTTCTCTCCACAGGT-3'
GCGGCCGCCACCATGGTCCGCAGAGCCCTGCTGTGTCTGGCCGTGGCTGCCCTCGTCAGAGCCGATGCCC
CCGAGGAAGAGGACCACGTCCTGGTGCTGCGGAAGTCCAACTTTGCCGAGGCCCTGGCCGCCCACAAGTA
TCTGCTGGTCGAGTTCTACGCCCCTTGGTGCGGCCATTGCAAAGCTCTGGCCCCCGAGTATGCCAAAGCC
GCCGGAAAGCTGAAGGCCGAGGGCAGCGAGATCAGACTGGCCAAGGTGGACGCCACCGAAGAAAGCGACC
TGGCCCAGCAGTACGGCGTGAGAGGCTACCCCACCATCAAGTTCTTCCGGAACGGCGACACCGCCAGCCC
TAAAGAGTACACCGCCGGCAGAGAAGCCGACGACATCGTGAACTGGCTGAAGAAGAGAACCGGACCTGCT
GCCACAACACTGCCTGATGGCGCCGCTGCCGAGTCTCTGGTGGAGAGCAGCGAGGTGGCCGTGATCGGCT
TCTTCAAGGACGTGGAGAGCGACAGCGCCAAGCAGTTTCTGCAGGCCGCCGAGGCCATCGACGACATCCC
TTTCGGCATCACCAGCAACAGCGACGTGTTCAGCAAGTACCAGCTGGACAAGGACGGCGTGGTGCTGTTC
AAGAAGTTCGACGAGGGCCGGAACAACTTCGAGGGCGAAGTGACCAAAGAGAATCTGCTGGACTTCATCA
AGCACAACCAGCTGCCCCTGGTCATCGAGTTCACCGAGCAGACCGCCCCCAAAATTTTCGGCGGCGAGAT
CAAGACCCACATCCTGCTGTTTCTGCCCAAGAGCGTGTCCGATTACGACGGCAAGCTGTCCAACTTCAAG
ACAGCCGCCGAGAGCTTCAAGGGCAAGATCCTGTTCATC
