>Addgene plasmid #52069 | P4HB-bio-His | addgene partial sequence | sequence record 94086 | rb_glob_PA_term-R 5'-CCCATATGTCCTTCCGAGTG-3'
ATAAATTTCCTTTATTAGCCAGAGGTCGAGGTCGGGGGATCCTTAATTAATCACGTGTCTAGACTCAATG
GTGGTGATGGTGGTGGGGGCCCAGAGGGGCCAGAGGAGGCAGGTTCCTGTCCCTGTGGTTCCACAGCATC
TTCTGGGCGTCCAGGATGTGGTGCAGGCTGCCGGAATTCAACCCTTTGGATAAAACCTGGATCTTGGAGT
CCATCTTGACCTCTTCACCTTCACTCAGTAGACATTGCCACACCCCTGCTTCAGGGGCCTGCACTTGAAT
CACTTTCTCCTGCCTGGAGACCCTGGCCTCCTGATTCTCCTGCTTCAAGATCAGTCTCATCTTGGGTGAG
GTGGGTCCCATCACCTCACAGGTCAAAGTGTTGCTGTCGGGCTGAGTCACTTTCATCACCACCAGGTTCA
CTTCCTGATACAGTATCCCTCTGTCCAGAGTCAGGGTCAGGTTGCCAGAACCAGCAAACTGAAGGGAGAC
CTGGGGTATCTGAAGGGTGAGTGGGAGCGTTTCGGACAGCTGGAACTTGGGGTTGCTAGTAGACTTCTGC
ACAGACACCTTTTGGTTCTTTAGGGAGAAGGTGATCCAGGACTGGGAAGAAGGAGCCTTCTCTGCCTTCC
ATCTCAACTCTCCCTGCAGGCTTTCCTCTCCAAGGTTGAGTGGGAAGGAGAACTCCGCTGACTCCCCCTC
ACTCTTATAGGCCGTGATGGAGGTCGACGGCGCGCCGAGTTCGTCCTTCACGGCTTTCTGGTCGTCGTCC
TCTTCCATGTCGGGTTCCTCGGCCTCTTCCAGATCTTCCAGGTCGTCGTCGTCGCCAGCGCCATCCTGTC
CGCCGCTTTCCAGGAACTTCTTA
